Addgene plasmid #239368: PKA1247
Purpose: S.cerevisiae Sla1-SH3#1-2 (5-131) in pGEX6P1
Depositing lab: Kathryn Ayscough. Depositing organization: University of Sheffield.
Backbone
  Vector backbone: pGEX6P1
  Backbone size w/o insert (bp): 4996
  Vector type: Bacterial Expression
Growth in bacteria
  Bacterial resistance: Ampicillin, 100 μg/mL
  Growth temperature: 37°C
  Growth strain: DH5alpha
  Copy number: Unknown
Gene/Insert
  Gene/Insert name: SLA1 (5-131)
  Species: S. cerevisiae (budding yeast)
  Insert size (bp): 394
  GenBank ID: YBL007C
  Tag / fusion protein: GST
Terms and licenses: Academic/Nonprofit Terms; Industry Terms: Not Available to Industry
How to cite: PKA1247 was a gift from Kathryn Ayscough (Addgene plasmid # 239368 ; http://n2t.net/addgene:239368 ; RRID:Addgene_239368)
