[The description below was written by a language model from this plasmid's Addgene catalogue record and pLannotate feature annotations shown in this document.]
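Description:
PKA1247 is a bacterial expression plasmid built on the pGEX6P1 backbone for producing a GST fusion of a fragment of the budding yeast endocytic protein Sla1 in E. coli. The insert encodes residues 5–131 of S. cerevisiae SLA1 (YBL007C), which the record describes as covering the first two SH3 domains. It lies downstream of, and on the same strand as, the Schistosoma japonicum glutathione S-transferase coding sequence, giving an N-terminal GST tag. A short linker separates the two coding regions. In pGEX-6P vectors this region normally carries a PreScission protease cleavage site for tag removal, although the feature table does not annotate it. The sequenced plasmid is 5,358 nt, consistent with the stated backbone plus an insert of roughly 390 bp.

Expression is driven by the tac promoter, a strong trp/lac hybrid, followed by a lac operator. The plasmid also carries its own lacI gene and promoter, so transcription is repressed until it is induced with IPTG, independent of the host's repressor level. Propagation relies on a ColE1/pMB1-type origin, and selection is by ampicillin resistance through β-lactamase expressed from its native promoter. The remaining annotations are backbone remnants with no role in the fusion cassette: short rop and bom fragments, a lac promoter/operator with lacZα, and a small yciV fragment spanning the sequence origin.

Sla1 is a component of the PAN1 actin-regulatory complex that links endocytic sites to the cortical actin cytoskeleton. The record does not state a specific application. A purified GST-tagged SH3 fragment of this kind is typically suited to glutathione affinity purification, pull-down and in vitro binding assays with candidate SH3 ligands.
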