Features (pLannotate 1.2.2; 17 found; start..end, strand, type, name):
    183..211     +  promoter       tac promoter: strong E. coli promoter; hybrid between the trp and lac UV5 promoters
    219..235     +  protein_bind   lac operator: The lac repressor binds to the lac operator to inhibit transcription in E. coli. This inhibition can be relieved by adding lactose or isopropyl-β-D-thiogalactopyranoside (IPTG). lac repressor encoded by lacI
    258..911     +  CDS            GST26_SCHJA: Experimental evidence at protein level: Swiss-Prot protein existence level 1. GST isoenzymes appear to play a central role in the parasite detoxification system. Other functions are also suspected including a role in increasing the solubility of haematin in the parasite gut. From Schistosoma japonicum (Blood fluke).
    951..1331    +  CDS            SLA1 (fragment): SLA1_YEAST - Experimental evidence at protein level: Swiss-Prot protein existence level 1. Component of the PAN1 actin cytoskeleton-regulatory complex required for the internalization of endosomes during actin-coupled endocytosis. The complex links the site of endocytosis to the cell membrane-associated actin cytoskeleton. Mediates uptake of external molecules and vacuolar degradation of plasma membrane proteins. Plays a role in the proper organization of the cell membrane-associated actin cytoskeleton and promotes its destabilization. From Saccharomyces cerevisiae (strain ATCC 204508 / S288c)
   1375..1414    +  CDS            rop (fragment): Rop protein, which maintains plasmids at low copy number; rop
   1516..1556    +  misc_feature   bom (fragment): basis of mobility region from pBR322
   1661..1765    +  promoter       AmpR promoter: bla
   1766..2626    +  CDS            AmpR: β-lactamase; bla; confers resistance to ampicillin, carbenicillin, and related antibiotics
   2797..3385    +  rep_origin     ori: high-copy-number ColE1/pMB1/pBR322/pUC origin of replication
   3571..3622    -  misc_feature   bom (fragment): basis of mobility region from pBR322
   3629..3706    +  promoter       lacI promoter: lacI
   3707..4789    +  CDS            lacI: lac repressor; lacI; The lac repressor binds to the lac operator to inhibit transcription in E. coli. This inhibition can be relieved by adding lactose or isopropyl-β-D-thiogalactopyranoside (IPTG).
   4802..4823    +  protein_bind   CAP binding site: CAP binding activates transcription in the presence of cAMP. E. coli catabolite activator protein
   4838..4868    +  promoter       lac promoter: promoter for the E. coli lac operon
   4876..4892    +  protein_bind   lac operator: The lac repressor binds to the lac operator to inhibit transcription in E. coli. This inhibition can be relieved by adding lactose or isopropyl-β-D-thiogalactopyranoside (IPTG). lac repressor encoded by lacI
   4912..5085    +  CDS            lacZα: LacZα fragment of β-galactosidase; lacZ fragment
   5349..107     -  CDS            yciV (fragment) (across the origin): RNAAM_ECOLI - Also known as trpH From Escherichia coli (strain K12).
>Addgene plasmid #239368 | PKA1247 | addgene full sequence | sequence record 478747 | Addgene NGS Result
AGCTTATCGACTGCACGGTGCACCAATGCTTCTGGCGTCAGGCAGCCATCGGAAGCTGTGGTATGGCTGT
GCAGGTCGTAAATCACTGCATAATTCGTGTCGCTCAAGGCGCACTCCCGTTCTGGATAATGTTTTTTGCG
CCGACATCATAACGGTTCTGGCAAATATTCTGAAATGAGCTGTTGACAATTAATCATCGGCTCGTATAAT
GTGTGGAATTGTGAGCGGATAACAATTTCACACAGGAAACAGTATTCATGTCCCCTATACTAGGTTATTG
GAAAATTAAGGGCCTTGTGCAACCCACTCGACTTCTTTTGGAATATCTTGAAGAAAAATATGAAGAGCAT
TTGTATGAGCGCGATGAAGGTGATAAATGGCGAAACAAAAAGTTTGAATTGGGTTTGGAGTTTCCCAATC
TTCCTTATTATATTGATGGTGATGTTAAATTAACACAGTCTATGGCCATCATACGTTATATAGCTGACAA
GCACAACATGTTGGGTGGTTGTCCAAAAGAGCGTGCAGAGATTTCAATGCTTGAAGGAGCGGTTTTGGAT
ATTAGATACGGTGTTTCGAGAATTGCATATAGTAAAGACTTTGAAACTCTCAAAGTTGATTTTCTTAGCA
AGCTACCTGAAATGCTGAAAATGTTCGAAGATCGTTTATGTCATAAAACATATTTAAATGGTGATCATGT
AACCCATCCTGACTTCATGTTGTATGACGCTCTTGATGTTGTTTTATACATGGACCCAATGTGCCTGGAT
GCGTTCCCAAAATTAGTTTGTTTTAAAAAACGTATTGAAGCTATCCCACAAATTGATAAGTACTTGAAAT
CCAGCAAGTATATAGCATGGCCTTTGCAGGGCTGGCAAGCCACGTTTGGTGGTGGCGACCATCCTCCAAA
ATCGGATCTGGAAGTTCTGTTCCAGGGGCCCCTGGGATCCCTGGGCATCTATAGGGCCGTCTATGCCTAT
GAGCCGCAGACACCAGAAGAACTGGCCATCCAAGAAGACGATCTGTTGTACCTCTTACAGAAGTCAGACA
TTGACGATTGGTGGACAGTAAAGAAAAGAGTCATTGGTTCCGATAGCGAAGAACCGGTGGGTCTAGTGCC
CTCCACTTACATTGAAGAAGCTCCTGTTTTGAAGAAGGTAAGAGCCATTTATGATTATGAACAGGTGCAA
AATGCTGATGAAGAATTGACGTTTCATGAAAATGACGTTTTTGATGTATTCGATGATAAAGATGCTGATT
GGCTGTTGGTTAAGTCTACCGTTTCCAATGAATTCGGCTTCATTCCAGGCAATTACGTCGAACCAGAGAA
TTGATGAGTCGACTCGAGCGGCCGCATCGTGACTGACTGACGATCTGCCTCGCGCGTTTCGGTGATGACG
GTGAAAACCTCTGACACATGCAGCTCCCGGAGACGGTCACAGCTTGTCTGTAAGCGGATGCCGGGAGCAG
ACAAGCCCGTCAGGGCGCGTCAGCGGGTGTTGGCGGGTGTCGGGGCGCAGCCATGACCCAGTCACGTAGC
GATAGCGGAGTGTATAATTCTTGAAGACGAAAGGGCCTCGTGATACGCCTATTTTTATAGGTTAATGTCA
TGATAATAATGGTTTCTTAGACGTCAGGTGGCACTTTTCGGGGAAATGTGCGCGGAACCCCTATTTGTTT
ATTTTTCTAAATACATTCAAATATGTATCCGCTCATGAGACAATAACCCTGATAAATGCTTCAATAATAT
TGAAAAAGGAAGAGTATGAGTATTCAACATTTCCGTGTCGCCCTTATTCCCTTTTTTGCGGCATTTTGCC
TTCCTGTTTTTGCTCACCCAGAAACGCTGGTGAAAGTAAAAGATGCTGAAGATCAGTTGGGTGCACGAGT
GGGTTACATCGAACTGGATCTCAACAGCGGTAAGATCCTTGAGAGTTTTCGCCCCGAAGAACGTTTTCCA
ATGATGAGCACTTTTAAAGTTCTGCTATGTGGCGCGGTATTATCCCGTGTTGACGCCGGGCAAGAGCAAC
TCGGTCGCCGCATACACTATTCTCAGAATGACTTGGTTGAGTACTCACCAGTCACAGAAAAGCATCTTAC
GGATGGCATGACAGTAAGAGAATTATGCAGTGCTGCCATAACCATGAGTGATAACACTGCGGCCAACTTA
CTTCTGACAACGATCGGAGGACCGAAGGAGCTAACCGCTTTTTTGCACAACATGGGGGATCATGTAACTC
GCCTTGATCGTTGGGAACCGGAGCTGAATGAAGCCATACCAAACGACGAGCGTGACACCACGATGCCTGC
AGCAATGGCAACAACGTTGCGCAAACTATTAACTGGCGAACTACTTACTCTAGCTTCCCGGCAACAATTA
ATAGACTGGATGGAGGCGGATAAAGTTGCAGGACCACTTCTGCGCTCGGCCCTTCCGGCTGGCTGGTTTA
TTGCTGATAAATCTGGAGCCGGTGAGCGTGGGTCTCGCGGTATCATTGCAGCACTGGGGCCAGATGGTAA
GCCCTCCCGTATCGTAGTTATCTACACGACGGGGAGTCAGGCAACTATGGATGAACGAAATAGACAGATC
GCTGAGATAGGTGCCTCACTGATTAAGCATTGGTAACTGTCAGACCAAGTTTACTCATATATACTTTAGA
TTGATTTAAAACTTCATTTTTAATTTAAAAGGATCTAGGTGAAGATCCTTTTTGATAATCTCATGACCAA
AATCCCTTAACGTGAGTTTTCGTTCCACTGAGCGTCAGACCCCGTAGAAAAGATCAAAGGATCTTCTTGA
GATCCTTTTTTTCTGCGCGTAATCTGCTGCTTGCAAACAAAAAAACCACCGCTACCAGCGGTGGTTTGTT
TGCCGGATCAAGAGCTACCAACTCTTTTTCCGAAGGTAACTGGCTTCAGCAGAGCGCAGATACCAAATAC
TGTCCTTCTAGTGTAGCCGTAGTTAGGCCACCACTTCAAGAACTCTGTAGCACCGCCTACATACCTCGCT
CTGCTAATCCTGTTACCAGTGGCTGCTGCCAGTGGCGATAAGTCGTGTCTTACCGGGTTGGACTCAAGAC
GATAGTTACCGGATAAGGCGCAGCGGTCGGGCTGAACGGGGGGTTCGTGCACACAGCCCAGCTTGGAGCG
AACGACCTACACCGAACTGAGATACCTACAGCGTGAGCTATGAGAAAGCGCCACGCTTCCCGAAGGGAGA
AAGGCGGACAGGTATCCGGTAAGCGGCAGGGTCGGAACAGGAGAGCGCACGAGGGAGCTTCCAGGGGGAA
ACGCCTGGTATCTTTATAGTCCTGTCGGGTTTCGCCACCTCTGACTTGAGCGTCGATTTTTGTGATGCTC
GTCAGGGGGGCGGAGCCTATGGAAAAACGCCAGCAACGCGGCCTTTTTACGGTTCCTGGCCTTTTGCTGG
CCTTTTGCTCACATGTTCTTTCCTGCGTTATCCCCTGATTCTGTGGATAACCGTATTACCGCCTTTGAGT
GAGCTGATACCGCTCGCCGCAGCCGAACGACCGAGCGCAGCGAGTCAGTGAGCGAGGAAGCGGAAGAGCG
CCTGATGCGGTATTTTCTCCTTACGCATCTGTGCGGTATTTCACACCGCATAAATTCCGACACCATCGAA
TGGCGCAAAACCTTTCGCGGTATGGCATGATAGCGCCCGGAAGAGAGTCAATTCAGGGTGGTGAATGTGA
AACCAGTAACGTTATACGATGTCGCAGAGTATGCCGGTGTCTCTTATCAGACCGTTTCCCGCGTGGTGAA
CCAGGCCAGCCACGTTTCTGCGAAAACGCGGGAAAAAGTGGAAGCGGCGATGGCGGAGCTGAATTACATT
CCCAACCGCGTGGCACAACAACTGGCGGGCAAACAGTCGTTGCTGATTGGCGTTGCCACCTCCAGTCTGG
CCCTGCACGCGCCGTCGCAAATTGTCGCGGCGATTAAATCTCGCGCCGATCAACTGGGTGCCAGCGTGGT
GGTGTCGATGGTAGAACGAAGCGGCGTCGAAGCCTGTAAAGCGGCGGTGCACAATCTTCTCGCGCAACGC
GTCAGTGGGCTGATCATTAACTATCCGCTGGATGACCAGGATGCCATTGCTGTGGAAGCTGCCTGCACTA
ATGTTCCGGCGTTATTTCTTGATGTCTCTGACCAGACACCCATCAACAGTATTATTTTCTCCCATGAAGA
CGGTACGCGACTGGGCGTGGAGCATCTGGTCGCATTGGGTCACCAGCAAATCGCGCTGTTAGCGGGCCCA
TTAAGTTCTGTCTCGGCGCGTCTGCGTCTGGCTGGCTGGCATAAATATCTCACTCGCAATCAAATTCAGC
CGATAGCGGAACGGGAAGGCGACTGGAGTGCCATGTCCGGTTTTCAACAAACCATGCAAATGCTGAATGA
GGGCATCGTTCCCACTGCGATGCTGGTTGCCAACGATCAGATGGCGCTGGGCGCAATGCGCGCCATTACC
GAGTCCGGGCTGCGCGTTGGTGCGGATATCTCGGTAGTGGGATACGACGATACCGAAGACAGCTCATGTT
ATATCCCGCCGTTAACCACCATCAAACAGGATTTTCGCCTGCTGGGGCAAACCAGCGTGGACCGCTTGCT
GCAACTCTCTCAGGGCCAGGCGGTGAAGGGCAATCAGCTGTTGCCCGTCTCACTGGTGAAAAGAAAAACC
ACGCTAGCGCCCAATACGCAAACCGCCTCTCCCCGCGCGTTGGCCGATTCATTAATGCAGCTGGCACGAC
AGGTTTCCCGACTGGAAAGCGGGCAGTGAGCGCAACGCAATTAATGTAAGTTAGCTCACTCATTAGGCAC
CCCAGGCTTTACACTTTATGCTTCCGGCTCGTATGTTGTGTGGAATTGTGAGCGGATAACAATTTCACAC
AGGAAACAGCTATGACCATGATTACGGATTCACTGGCCGTCGTTTTACAACGTCGTGACTGGGAAAACCC
TGGCGTTACCCAACTTAATCGCCTTGCAGCACATCCCCCTTTCGCCAGCTGGCGTAATAGCGAAGAGGCC
CGCACCGATCGCCCTTCCCAACAGTTGCGCAGCCTGAATGGCGAATGGCGCTTTGCCTGGTTTCCGGCAC
CAGAAGCGGTGCCGGAAAGCTGGCTGGAGTGCGATCTTCCTGAGGCCGATACTGTCGTCGTCCCCTCAAA
CTGGCAGATGCACGGTTACGATGCGCCCATCTACACCAACGTGACCTATCCCATTACGGTCAATCCGCCG
TTTGTTCCCACGGAGAATCCGACGGGTTGTTACTCGCTCACATTTAATGTTGATGAAAGCTGGCTACAGG
AAGGCCAGACGCGAATTATTTTTGATGGCGTTGGAATT
